Addgene plasmid #55001: mCherry-Beta-Catenin-20
Purpose: Localization: Tight Junctions, Excitation: 587, Emission: 610
Depositing lab: Michael Davidson. Depositing organization: Florida State University, Tallahassee.
Backbone
  Vector backbone: mCherry
  Backbone size w/o insert (bp): 4750
  Vector type: Mammalian Expression
  Selectable markers: Neomycin (select with G418)
Growth in bacteria
  Bacterial resistance: Kanamycin, 50 μg/mL
  Growth temperature: 37°C
  Growth strain: DH5alpha
  Copy number: High Copy
Gene/Insert
  Gene/Insert name: Beta-Catenin (alt name: NM_001165902.1)
  Species: M. musculus (mouse)
  Entrez Gene: Ctnnb1 (a.k.a. Bfc, Catnb, Mesc)
  Promoter: CMV
  Tag / fusion protein: mCherry (N terminal on backbone)
  Cloning method: Unknown
  Sequencing primers: 5′ CMV-F; 3′ SV40pA-R
Terms and licenses: Academic/Nonprofit Terms; Industry Terms: Not Available to Industry
Depositor comments: . Excitation = 587; Emission = 610
How to cite: mCherry-Beta-Catenin-20 was a gift from Michael Davidson (Addgene plasmid # 55001 ; http://n2t.net/addgene:55001 ; RRID:Addgene_55001)
