[The description below was written by a language model from this plasmid's Addgene catalogue record and pLannotate feature annotations shown in this document.]
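Description:
mCherry-Beta-Catenin-20 is a mammalian expression plasmid, about 7.1 kb in the sequenced record, built on an mCherry fusion-vector backbone of the C1 style, in which the fluorescent protein sits upstream of the cloning site. It replicates in E. coli at high copy from a ColE1/pUC-type origin and also carries an f1 phage origin. A single NeoR/KanR (Tn5 aminoglycoside phosphotransferase) cassette provides both selections. The bacterial bla promoter placed in front of it drives kanamycin resistance in bacteria, and the adjacent SV40 enhancer/early promoter drives G418 resistance in transfected mammalian cells. The HSV TK polyadenylation signal terminates this cassette. The short "ble", "large T antigen" and "bGH poly(A)" fragments in the feature table are most likely partial annotation matches within backbone sequence rather than functional parts.

The payload is a fusion of mCherry to the N-terminus of mouse beta-catenin (Ctnnb1). The human CMV immediate-early enhancer and promoter drive its transcription, and an SV40 poly(A) signal ends it. The mCherry coding sequence runs directly into a short remnant of the multiple cloning site that serves as a linker before the Ctnnb1 open reading frame. The "20" in the name probably refers to the linker length, though the record does not say so. Beta-catenin is a component of cell–cell junction complexes and the key coactivator of canonical Wnt signalling, accumulating in the nucleus to act with TCF/LEF factors. The depositor lists the construct as a red fluorescent localization marker for tight junctions (excitation 587 nm, emission 610 nm), suited to imaging junctional or Wnt-dependent beta-catenin distribution in transiently or stably transfected cells. The cloning method is not recorded.
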