Features (pLannotate 1.2.2; 15 found; start..end, strand, type, name):
     83..386     +  enhancer       CMV enhancer: human cytomegalovirus immediate early enhancer
    387..590     +  promoter       CMV promoter: human cytomegalovirus (CMV) immediate early promoter
    635..1342    +  CDS            mCherry: mCherry is a basic (constitutively fluorescent) red fluorescent protein published in 2004, derived from Discosoma sp.. It is reported to be a very rapidly-maturing monomer with low acid sensitivity.
   1343..1397    +  misc_feature   MCS (fragment): multiple cloning site
   1403..3745    +  CDS            Ctnnb1 (sequence partly withheld): CTNB1_MOUSE - Also known as Catnb. Experimental evidence at protein level: Swiss-Prot protein existence level 1. Key downstream component of the canonical Wnt signaling pathway (PubMed:15132997). In the absence of Wnt, forms a complex with AXIN1, AXIN2, APC, CSNK1A1 and GSK3B that promotes phosphorylation on N-terminal Ser and Thr residues and ubiquitination of CTNNB1 via BTRC and its subsequent degradation by the proteasome. In the presence of Wnt ligand, CTNNB1 is not ubiquitinated and accumulates in the nucleus, where it acts as a coactivator for transcription factors of the TCF/LEF family,
   3777..3861    +  CDS            large T antigen (fragment): large T antigen from SV40 (simian virus 40)
   3884..4005    +  polyA_signal   SV40 poly(A) signal: SV40 polyadenylation signal
   4039..4467    -  rep_origin     f1 ori (sequence partly withheld): f1 bacteriophage origin of replication; arrow indicates direction of (+) strand synthesis
   4494..4598    +  promoter       AmpR promoter: bla
   4600..4957    +  promoter       SV40 promoter: SV40 enhancer and early promoter
   4992..5786    +  CDS            NeoR/KanR: aminoglycoside phosphotransferase from Tn5; aph(3')-II (or nptII); confers resistance to neomycin, kanamycin, and G418 (Geneticin®)
   5807..5959    +  CDS            ble (fragment): BLE_KLEPN - Experimental evidence at protein level: Swiss-Prot protein existence level 1. Binding protein with a strong affinity to the bleomycin family of antibiotics. Binds to CL990; an antimitotic-antibiotic compound. From Klebsiella pneumoniae.
   6018..6065    +  polyA_signal   HSV TK poly(A) signal: herpes simplex virus thymidine kinase polyadenylation signal (Cole and Stacy, 1985)
   6156..6172    -  polyA_signal   bGH poly(A) signal (fragment): bovine growth hormone polyadenylation signal
   6394..6982    +  rep_origin     ori: high-copy-number ColE1/pMB1/pBR322/pUC origin of replication
>Addgene plasmid #55001 | mCherry-Beta-Catenin-20 | addgene full sequence | sequence record 300582 | Addgene NGS Result
TAACCGTATTACCGCCATGCATTAGTTATTAATAGTAATCAATTACGGGGTCATTAGTTCATAGCCCATA
TATGGAGTTCCGCGTTACATAACTTACGGTAAATGGCCCGCCTGGCTGACCGCCCAACGACCCCCGCCCA
TTGACGTCAATAATGACGTATGTTCCCATAGTAACGCCAATAGGGACTTTCCATTGACGTCAATGGGTGG
AGTATTTACGGTAAACTGCCCACTTGGCAGTACATCAAGTGTATCATATGCCAAGTACGCCCCCTATTGA
CGTCAATGACGGTAAATGGCCCGCCTGGCATTATGCCCAGTACATGACCTTATGGGACTTTCCTACTTGG
CAGTACATCTACGTATTAGTCATCGCTATTACCATGGTGATGCGGTTTTGGCAGTACATCAATGGGCGTG
GATAGCGGTTTGACTCACGGGGATTTCCAAGTCTCCACCCCATTGACGTCAATGGGAGTTTGTTTTGGCA
CCAAAATCAACGGGACTTTCCAAAATGTCGTAACAACTCCGCCCCATTGACGCAAATGGGCGGTAGGCGT
GTACGGTGGGAGGTCTATATAAGCAGAGCTGGTTTAGTGAACCGTCAGATCCGCTAGCGCTACCGGTCGC
CACCATGGTGAGCAAGGGCGAGGAGGATAACATGGCCATCATCAAGGAGTTCATGCGCTTCAAGGTGCAC
ATGGAGGGCTCCGTGAACGGCCACGAGTTCGAGATCGAGGGCGAGGGCGAGGGCCGCCCCTACGAGGGCA
CCCAGACCGCCAAGCTGAAGGTGACCAAGGGTGGCCCCCTGCCCTTCGCCTGGGACATCCTGTCCCCTCA
GTTCATGTACGGCTCCAAGGCCTACGTGAAGCACCCCGCCGACATCCCCGACTACTTGAAGCTGTCCTTC
CCCGAGGGCTTCAAGTGGGAGCGCGTGATGAACTTCGAGGACGGCGGCGTGGTGACCGTGACCCAGGACT
CCTCCCTGCAGGACGGCGAGTTCATCTACAAGGTGAAGCTGCGCGGCACCAACTTCCCCTCCGACGGCCC
CGTAATGCAGAAGAAGACCATGGGCTGGGAGGCCTCCTCCGAGCGGATGTACCCCGAGGACGGCGCCCTG
AAGGGCGAGATCAAGCAGAGGCTGAAGCTGAAGGACGGCGGCCACTACGACGCTGAGGTCAAGACCACCT
ACAAGGCCAAGAAGCCCGTGCAGCTGCCCGGCGCCTACAACGTCAACATCAAGTTGGACATCACCTCCCA
CAACGAGGACTACACCATCGTGGAACAGTACGAACGCGCCGAGGGCCGCCACTCCACCGGCGGCATGGAC
GAGCTGTACAAGTCCGGACTCAGATCTCGAGCTCAAGCTTCGAATTCTGCAGTCGACGGTACCGCGGCCA
CCATGGCTACTCAAGCTGACCTGATGGAGTTGGACATGGCCATGGAGCCGGACAGAAAAGCTGCTGTCAG
CCACTGGCAGCAGCAGTCTTACTTGGATTCTGGAATCCATTCTGGTGCCACCACCACAGCTCCTTCCCTG
AGTGGCAAGGGCAACCCTGAGGAAGAAGATGTTGACACCTCCCAAGTCCTTTATGAATGGGAGCAAGGCT
TTTCCCAGTCCTTCACGCAAGAGCAAGTAGCTGATATTGACGGGCAGTATGCAATGACTAGGGCTCAGAG
GGTCCGAGCTGCCATGTTCCCTGAGACGCTAGATGAGGGCATGCAGATCCCATCCACGCAGTTTGACGCT
GCTCATCCCACTAATGTCCAGCGCTTGGCTGAACCATCACAGATGTTGAAA
[1614 nt withheld, positions 1802-3415]
AAGCGGCTTTCAGTCGAGCTGACCAGTTCCCTCTTCAGGACAGAGCCAATGGCTTGGAATGAGACTGCAG
ATCTTGGACTGGACATTGGTGCCCAGGGAGAAGCCCTTGGATATCGCCAGGATGATCCCAGCTACCGTTC
TTTTCACTCTGGTGGATACGGCCAGGATGCCTTGGGGATGGACCCTATGATGGAGCATGAGATGGGTGGC
CACCACCCTGGTGCTGACTATCCAGTTGATGGGCTGCCTGATCTGGGACACGCCCAGGACCTCATGGATG
GGCTGCCCCCAGGTGATAGCAATCAGCTGGCCTGGTTTGATACTGACCTGTAAAAGCTTGGATCCACCGG
ATCTAGATAACTGATCATAATCAGCCATACCACATTTGTAGAGGTTTTACTTGCTTTAAAAAACCTCCCA
CACCTCCCCCTGAACCTGAAACATAAAATGAATGCAATTGTTGTTGTTAACTTGTTTATTGCAGCTTATA
ATGGTTACAAATAAAGCAATAGCATCACAAATTTCACAAATAAAGCATTTTTTTCACTGCATTCTAGTTG
TGGTTTGTCCAAACTCATCAATGTATCTTAACGCGTAAATTGTAAGCGTTAATATTTTGTTAAAATTCGC
GTTAAATTTTTGTTAAATCAGCTCATTTTTTAACCAATAGGCCGAAATCGGCAAAATCCCTTATAAATCA
AAAGAATAGACCGAGATAGGGT
[37 nt withheld, positions 4138-4174]
AAAGAACGTGGACTCCAACGTCAAAGG
[49 nt withheld, positions 4202-4250]
T
[91 nt withheld, positions 4252-4342]
G
[124 nt withheld, positions 4344-4467]
CAGGTGGCACTTTTCGGGGAAATGTGCGCGGAACCCCTATTTGTTTATTTTTCTAAATACATTCAAATAT
GTATCCGCTCATGAGACAATAACCCTGATAAATGCTTCAATAATATTGAAAAAGGAAGAGTCCTGAGGCG
GAAAGAACCAGCTGTGGAATGTGTGTCAGTTAGGGTGTGGAAAGTCCCCAGGCTCCCCAGCAGGCAGAAG
TATGCAAAGCATGCATCTCAATTAGTCAGCAACCAGGTGTGGAAAGTCCCCAGGCTCCCCAGCAGGCAGA
AGTATGCAAAGCATGCATCTCAATTAGTCAGCAACCATAGTCCCGCCCCTAACTCCGCCCATCCCGCCCC
TAACTCCGCCCAGTTCCGCCCATTCTCCGCCCCATGGCTGACTAATTTTTTTTATTTATGCAGAGGCCGA
GGCCGCCTCGGCCTCTGAGCTATTCCAGAAGTAGTGAGGAGGCTTTTTTGGAGGCCTAGGCTTTTGCAAA
GATCGATCAAGAGACAGGATGAGGATCGTTTCGCATGATTGAACAAGATGGATTGCACGCAGGTTCTCCG
GCCGCTTGGGTGGAGAGGCTATTCGGCTATGACTGGGCACAACAGACAATCGGCTGCTCTGATGCCGCCG
TGTTCCGGCTGTCAGCGCAGGGGCGCCCGGTTCTTTTTGTCAAGACCGACCTGTCCGGTGCCCTGAATGA
ACTGCAAGACGAGGCAGCGCGGCTATCGTGGCTGGCCACGACGGGCGTTCCTTGCGCAGCTGTGCTCGAC
GTTGTCACTGAAGCGGGAAGGGACTGGCTGCTATTGGGCGAAGTGCCGGGGCAGGATCTCCTGTCATCTC
ACCTTGCTCCTGCCGAGAAAGTATCCATCATGGCTGATGCAATGCGGCGGCTGCATACGCTTGATCCGGC
TACCTGCCCATTCGACCACCAAGCGAAACATCGCATCGAGCGAGCACGTACTCGGATGGAAGCCGGTCTT
GTCGATCAGGATGATCTGGACGAAGAGCATCAGGGGCTCGCGCCAGCCGAACTGTTCGCCAGGCTCAAGG
CGAGCATGCCCGACGGCGAGGATCTCGTCGTGACCCATGGCGATGCCTGCTTGCCGAATATCATGGTGGA
AAATGGCCGCTTTTCTGGATTCATCGACTGTGGCCGGCTGGGTGTGGCGGACCGCTATCAGGACATAGCG
TTGGCTACCCGTGATATTGCTGAAGAGCTTGGCGGCGAATGGGCTGACCGCTTCCTCGTGCTTTACGGTA
TCGCCGCTCCCGATTCGCAGCGCATCGCCTTCTATCGCCTTCTTGACGAGTTCTTCTGAGCGGGACTCTG
GGGTTCGAAATGACCGACCAAGCGACGCCCAACCTGCCATCACGAGATTTCGATTCCACCGCCGCCTTCT
ATGAAAGGTTGGGCTTCGGAATCGTTTTCCGGGACGCCGGCTGGATGATCCTCCAGCGCGGGGATCTCAT
GCTGGAGTTCTTCGCCCACCCTAGGGGGAGGCTAACTGAAACACGGAAGGAGACAATACCGGAAGGAACC
CGCGCTATGACGGCAATAAAAAGACAGAATAAAACGCACGGTGTTGGGTCGTTTGTTCATAAACGCGGGG
TTCGGTCCCAGGGCTGGCACTCTGTCGATACCCCACCGAGACCCCATTGGGGCCAATACGCCCGCGTTTC
TTCCTTTTCCCCACCCCACCCCCCAAGTTCGGGTGAAGGCCCAGGGCTCGCAGCCAACGTCGGGGCGGCA
GGCCCTGCCATAGCCTCAGGTTACTCATATATACTTTAGATTGATTTAAAACTTCATTTTTAATTTAAAA
GGATCTAGGTGAAGATCCTTTTTGATAATCTCATGACCAAAATCCCTTAACGTGAGTTTTCGTTCCACTG
AGCGTCAGACCCCGTAGAAAAGATCAAAGGATCTTCTTGAGATCCTTTTTTTCTGCGCGTAATCTGCTGC
TTGCAAACAAAAAAACCACCGCTACCAGCGGTGGTTTGTTTGCCGGATCAAGAGCTACCAACTCTTTTTC
CGAAGGTAACTGGCTTCAGCAGAGCGCAGATACCAAATACTGTTCTTCTAGTGTAGCCGTAGTTAGGCCA
CCACTTCAAGAACTCTGTAGCACCGCCTACATACCTCGCTCTGCTAATCCTGTTACCAGTGGCTGCTGCC
AGTGGCGATAAGTCGTGTCTTACCGGGTTGGACTCAAGACGATAGTTACCGGATAAGGCGCAGCGGTCGG
GCTGAACGGGGGGTTCGTGCACACAGCCCAGCTTGGAGCGAACGACCTACACCGAACTGAGATACCTACA
GCGTGAGCTATGAGAAAGCGCCACGCTTCCCGAAGGGAGAAAGGCGGACAGGTATCCGGTAAGCGGCAGG
GTCGGAACAGGAGAGCGCACGAGGGAGCTTCCAGGGGGAAACGCCTGGTATCTTTATAGTCCTGTCGGGT
TTCGCCACCTCTGACTTGAGCGTCGATTTTTGTGATGCTCGTCAGGGGGGCGGAGCCTATGGAAAAAGGC
CAGCAACGCGGCCTTTTTACGGTTCCTGGCCTTTTGCTGGCCTTTTGCTCACATGTTCTTTCCTGCGTTA
TCCCCTGATTCTGTGGA
