>Addgene plasmid #55001 | mCherry-Beta-Catenin-20 | addgene partial sequence | sequence record 98608 | mCherry-F 5'-ccccgtaatgcagaagaaga-3'
GGCGCCCTGAAGGGCGAGATCAAGCAGAGGCTGAAGCTGAAGGACGGCGGCCACTACGACGCTGAGGTCA
AGACCACCTACAAGGCCAAGAAGCCCGTGCAGCTGCCCGGCGCCTACAACGTCAACATCAAGTTGGACAT
CACCTCCCACAACGAGGACTACACCATCGTGGAACAGTACGAACGCGCCGAGGGCCGCCACTCCACCGGC
GGCATGGACGAGCTGTACAAGTCCGGACTCAGATCTCGAGCTCAAGCTTCGAATTCTGCAGTCGACGGTA
CCGCGGCCACCATGGCTACTCAAGCTGACCTGATGGAGTTGGACATGGCCATGGAGCCGGACAGAAAAGC
TGCTGTCAGCCACTGGCAGCAGCAGTCTTACTTGGATTCTGGAATCCATTCTGGTGCCACCACCACAGCT
CCTTCCCTGAGTGGCAAGGGCAACCCTGAGGAAGAAGATGTTGACACCTCCCAAGTCCTTTATGAATGGG
AGCAAGGCTTTTCCCAGTCCTTCACGCAAGAGCAAGTAGCTGATATTGACGGGCAGTATGCAATGACTAG
GGCTCAGAGGGTCCGAGCTGCCATGTTCCCTGAGACGCTAGATGAGGGCATGCAGATCCCATCCACGCAG
TTTGACGCTGCTCATCCCACTAATGTCCAGCGCTTGGCTGAACCATCACAGATGTTGAAA
[109 nt withheld, positions 691-799]
